Addgene plasmid #55341: ECFP-ELP1-25
Purpose: Localization: Golgi/ER, Excitation: 433, Emission: 475
Depositing lab: Michael Davidson. Depositing organization: Florida State University, Tallahassee.
Backbone
  Vector backbone: ECFP
  Backbone size w/o insert (bp): 4750
  Vector type: Mammalian Expression
  Selectable markers: Neomycin (select with G418)
Growth in bacteria
  Bacterial resistance: Kanamycin, 50 μg/mL
  Growth temperature: 37°C
  Growth strain: DH5alpha
  Copy number: High Copy
Gene/Insert
  Gene/Insert name: ELP1 (alt names: ELP1 - ER marker; NM_006854.3)
  Species: H. sapiens (human)
  Entrez Gene: KDELR2 (a.k.a. ELP-1, ELP1, ERD2.2, OI21)
  Promoter: CMV
  Tag / fusion protein: ECFP (C terminal on backbone)
  Cloning method: Unknown
  Sequencing primers: 5′ CMV-F; 3′ SV40pA-R
Terms and licenses: Academic/Nonprofit Terms; Industry Terms
Depositor comments: ELP1 - ER marker. Excitation = 433; Emission = 475
How to cite: ECFP-ELP1-25 was a gift from Michael Davidson (Addgene plasmid # 55341 ; http://n2t.net/addgene:55341 ; RRID:Addgene_55341)
