[The description below was written by a language model from this plasmid's Addgene catalogue record and pLannotate feature annotations shown in this document.]
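Description:
ECFP-ELP1-25 is a mammalian expression plasmid built on an ECFP fusion backbone of the N1 type, designed to label the Golgi and endoplasmic reticulum with a cyan fluorescent marker. The sequenced record is 5,377 nt. It replicates in E. coli at high copy from a ColE1/pUC-type origin and also carries an f1 phage origin. A single NeoR/KanR (aminoglycoside phosphotransferase) gene serves both hosts. The bacterial bla promoter drives it for kanamycin selection, and the adjacent SV40 enhancer/early promoter, with an HSV TK polyadenylation signal downstream, drives it for G418 selection of stably transfected mammalian cells. Short annotated fragments of ble, bGH poly(A) and SV40 large T antigen appear to be backbone remnants rather than functional parts.

The payload is the human ELP1 coding sequence, which corresponds to the gene KDELR2 (also called ERD2.2), a KDEL receptor that cycles between the Golgi and ER to retrieve escaped ER-resident proteins. It sits directly downstream of the CMV immediate early enhancer and promoter. A residual multiple cloning site fragment follows it and acts as a linker, the "25" in the name probably referring to linker length, although the record does not say so. Next comes a mammalian codon-optimised ECFP, so the fluorescent protein is fused to the C terminus of the receptor, and an SV40 poly(A) signal terminates the transcript. The cloning method is not recorded.

The depositor lists excitation at 433 nm and emission at 475 nm. The construct is intended as a live-cell or fixed-cell imaging marker for the early secretory pathway, and its cyan emission suits it to multicolour experiments alongside yellow or red fluorescent fusions.
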