Features (pLannotate 1.2.2; 16 found; start..end, strand, type, name):
      1..304     +  enhancer       CMV enhancer: human cytomegalovirus immediate early enhancer
    305..508     +  promoter       CMV promoter: human cytomegalovirus (CMV) immediate early promoter
    552..1187    +  CDS            KDELR2: ERD22_HUMAN - Also known as ERD2.2 From Homo sapiens (Human).
   1200..1249    +  misc_feature   MCS (fragment): multiple cloning site
   1263..1982    +  CDS            CFP: cyan variant of GFP mammalian codon-optimized
   1999..2082    +  CDS            large T antigen (fragment): large T antigen from SV40 (simian virus 40)
   2105..2226    +  polyA_signal   SV40 poly(A) signal: SV40 polyadenylation signal
   2260..2688    -  rep_origin     f1 ori (sequence partly withheld): f1 bacteriophage origin of replication; arrow indicates direction of (+) strand synthesis
   2715..2819    +  promoter       AmpR promoter: bla
   2821..3178    +  promoter       SV40 promoter: SV40 enhancer and early promoter
   3213..4007    +  CDS            NeoR/KanR: aminoglycoside phosphotransferase from Tn5; aph(3')-II (or nptII); confers resistance to neomycin, kanamycin, and G418 (Geneticin®)
   4028..4180    +  CDS            ble (fragment): BLE_KLEPN - Experimental evidence at protein level: Swiss-Prot protein existence level 1. Binding protein with a strong affinity to the bleomycin family of antibiotics. Binds to CL990; an antimitotic-antibiotic compound. From Klebsiella pneumoniae.
   4239..4286    +  polyA_signal   HSV TK poly(A) signal: herpes simplex virus thymidine kinase polyadenylation signal (Cole and Stacy, 1985)
   4377..4393    -  polyA_signal   bGH poly(A) signal (fragment): bovine growth hormone polyadenylation signal
   4615..5203    +  rep_origin     ori: high-copy-number ColE1/pMB1/pBR322/pUC origin of replication
   5318..5377    +  enhancer       CMV enhancer (fragment): human cytomegalovirus immediate early enhancer
>Addgene plasmid #55341 | ECFP-ELP1-25 | addgene full sequence | sequence record 182207 | Addgene NGS Result
CGTTACATAACTTACGGTAAATGGCCCGCCTGGCTGACCGCCCAACGACCCCCGCCCATTGACGTCAATA
ATGACGTATGTTCCCATAGTAACGCCAATAGGGACTTTCCATTGACGTCAATGGGTGGAGTATTTACGGT
AAACTGCCCACTTGGCAGTACATCAAGTGTATCATATGCCAAGTACGCCCCCTATTGACGTCAATGACGG
TAAATGGCCCGCCTGGCATTATGCCCAGTACATGACCTTATGGGACTTTCCTACTTGGCAGTACATCTAC
GTATTAGTCATCGCTATTACCATGGTGATGCGGTTTTGGCAGTACATCAATGGGCGTGGATAGCGGTTTG
ACTCACGGGGATTTCCAAGTCTCCACCCCATTGACGTCAATGGGAGTTTGTTTTGGCACCAAAATCAACG
GGACTTTCCAAAATGTCGTAACAACTCCGCCCCATTGACGCAAATGGGCGGTAGGCGTGTACGGTGGGAG
GTCTATATAAGCAGAGCTGGTTTAGTGAACCGTCAGATCCGCTAGCGCCGCCACCATGGCCATGAACATT
TTCCGGCTGACTGGGGACCTGTCCCACCTGGCGGCCATCGTCATCCTGCTGCTGAAGATCTGGAAGACGC
GCTCCTGCGCCGGTATTTCTGGGAAAAGCCAGCTTCTGTTTGCACTGGTCTTCACAACTCGTTACCTGGA
TCTTTTTACTTCATTTATTTCATTGTATAACACATCTATGAAGGTTATCTACCTTGCCTGCTCCTATGCC
ACAGTGTACCTGATCTACCTGAAATTTAAGGCAACCTACGATGGAAATCATGATACCTTCCGAGTGGAGT
TTCTGGTGGTCCCTGTGGGAGGCCTCTCATTTTTAGTTAATCACGATTTCTCTCCTCTTGAGATCCTCTG
GACCTTCTCCATCTACCTGGAGTCCGTGGCTATCCTTCCGCAGCTGTTTATGATCAGCAAGACTGGGGAG
GCCGAGACCATCACCACCCACTACCTGTTCTTCCTGGGCCTCTATCGTGCTTTGTATCTTGTCAACTGGA
TCTGGCGCTTCTACTTTGAGGGCTTCTTTGACCTCATTGCTGTGGTGGCCGGCGTAGTCCAGACCATCCT
ATACTGTGACTTCTTCTACTTGTACATTACAAAAGTACTCAAGGGAAAGAAGCTCAGTTTGCCAGCAGGC
GGTGGGGGGGAGCTCAAGCTTCGAATTCTGCAGTCGACGGTACCGCGGGCCCGGGATCCACCGGTCGCCA
CCATGGTGAGCAAGGGCGAGGAGCTGTTCACCGGGGTGGTGCCCATCCTGGTCGAGCTGGACGGCGACGT
AAACGGCCACAGGTTCAGCGTGTCCGGCGAGGGCGAGGGCGATGCCACCTACGGCAAGCTGACCCTGAAG
TTCATCTGCACCACCGGCAAGCTGCCCGTGCCCTGGCCCACCCTCGTGACCACCCTGACCTGGGGCGTGC
AGTGCTTCAGCCGCTACCCCGACCACATGAAGCAGCACGACTTCTTCAAGTCCGCCATGCCCGAAGGCTA
CGTCCAGGAGCGTACCATCTTCTTCAAGGACGACGGCAACTACAAGACCCGCGCCGAGGTGAAGTTCGAG
GGCGACACCCTGGTGAACCGCATCGAGCTGAAGGGCATCGACTTCAAGGAGGACGGCAACATCCTGGGGC
ACAAGCTGGAGTACAACTACATCAGCCACAACGTCTATATCACCGCCGACAAGCAGAAGAACGGCATCAA
GGCCCACTTCAAGATCCGCCACAACATCGAGGACGGCAGCGTGCAGCTCGCCGACCACTACCAGCAGAAC
ACCCCCATCGGCGACGGCCCCGTGCTGCTGCCCGACAACCACTACCTGAGCACCCAGTCCGCCCTGAGCA
AAGACCCCAACGAGAAGCGCGATCACATGGTCCTGCTGGAGTTCGTGACCGCCGCCGGGATCACTCTCGG
CATGGACGAGCTGTACAAGTAAAGCGGCCGCGACTCTAGATCATAATCAGCCATACCACATTTGTAGAGG
TTTTACTTGCTTTAAAAAACCTCCCACACCTCCCCCTGAACCTGAAACATAAAATGAATGCAATTGTTGT
TGTTAACTTGTTTATTGCAGCTTATAATGGTTACAAATAAAGCAATAGCATCACAAATTTCACAAATAAA
GCATTTTTTTCACTGCATTCTAGTTGTGGTTTGTCCAAACTCATCAATGTATCTTAAGGCGTAAATTGTA
AGCGTTAATATTTTGTTAAAATTCGCGTTAAATTTTTGTTAAATCAGCTCATTTTTTAACCAATAGGCCG
AAATCGGCAAAATCCCTTATAAATCAAAAGAATAGACCGAGATAGGGT
[37 nt withheld, positions 2359-2395]
AAAGAACGTGGACTCCAACGTCAAAGG
[49 nt withheld, positions 2423-2471]
T
[91 nt withheld, positions 2473-2563]
G
[124 nt withheld, positions 2565-2688]
CAGGTGGCACTTTTCGGGGAAATGTGCGCGGAACCCCTATTTGTTTATTTTTCTAAATACATTCAAATAT
GTATCCGCTCATGAGACAATAACCCTGATAAATGCTTCAATAATATTGAAAAAGGAAGAGTCCTGAGGCG
GAAAGAACCAGCTGTGGAATGTGTGTCAGTTAGGGTGTGGAAAGTCCCCAGGCTCCCCAGCAGGCAGAAG
TATGCAAAGCATGCATCTCAATTAGTCAGCAACCAGGTGTGGAAAGTCCCCAGGCTCCCCAGCAGGCAGA
AGTATGCAAAGCATGCATCTCAATTAGTCAGCAACCATAGTCCCGCCCCTAACTCCGCCCATCCCGCCCC
TAACTCCGCCCAGTTCCGCCCATTCTCCGCCCCATGGCTGACTAATTTTTTTTATTTATGCAGAGGCCGA
GGCCGCCTCGGCCTCTGAGCTATTCCAGAAGTAGTGAGGAGGCTTTTTTGGAGGCCTAGGCTTTTGCAAA
GATCGATCAAGAGACAGGATGAGGATCGTTTCGCATGATTGAACAAGATGGATTGCACGCAGGTTCTCCG
GCCGCTTGGGTGGAGAGGCTATTCGGCTATGACTGGGCACAACAGACAATCGGCTGCTCTGATGCCGCCG
TGTTCCGGCTGTCAGCGCAGGGGCGCCCGGTTCTTTTTGTCAAGACCGACCTGTCCGGTGCCCTGAATGA
ACTGCAAGACGAGGCAGCGCGGCTATCGTGGCTGGCCACGACGGGCGTTCCTTGCGCAGCTGTGCTCGAC
GTTGTCACTGAAGCGGGAAGGGACTGGCTGCTATTGGGCGAAGTGCCGGGGCAGGATCTCCTGTCATCTC
ACCTTGCTCCTGCCGAGAAAGTATCCATCATGGCTGATGCAATGCGGCGGCTGCATACGCTTGATCCGGC
TACCTGCCCATTCGACCACCAAGCGAAACATCGCATCGAGCGAGCACGTACTCGGATGGAAGCCGGTCTT
GTCGATCAGGATGATCTGGACGAAGAGCATCAGGGGCTCGCGCCAGCCGAACTGTTCGCCAGGCTCAAGG
CGAGCATGCCCGACGGCGAGGATCTCGTCGTGACCCATGGCGATGCCTGCTTGCCGAATATCATGGTGGA
AAATGGCCGCTTTTCTGGATTCATCGACTGTGGCCGGCTGGGTGTGGCGGACCGCTATCAGGACATAGCG
TTGGCTACCCGTGATATTGCTGAAGAGCTTGGCGGCGAATGGGCTGACCGCTTCCTCGTGCTTTACGGTA
TCGCCGCTCCCGATTCGCAGCGCATCGCCTTCTATCGCCTTCTTGACGAGTTCTTCTGAGCGGGACTCTG
GGGTTCGAAATGACCGACCAAGCGACGCCCAACCTGCCATCACGAGATTTCGATTCCACCGCCGCCTTCT
ATGAAAGGTTGGGCTTCGGAATCGTTTTCCGGGACGCCGGCTGGATGATCCTCCAGCGCGGGGATCTCAT
GCTGGAGTTCTTCGCCCACCCTAGGGGGAGGCTAACTGAAACACGGAAGGAGACAATACCGGAAGGAACC
CGCGCTATGACGGCAATAAAAAGACAGAATAAAACGCACGGTGTTGGGTCGTTTGTTCATAAACGCGGGG
TTCGGTCCCAGGGCTGGCACTCTGTCGATACCCCACCGAGACCCCATTGGGGCCAATACGCCCGCGTTTC
TTCCTTTTCCCCACCCCACCCCCCAAGTTCGGGTGAAGGCCCAGGGCTCGCAGCCAACGTCGGGGCGGCA
GGCCCTGCCATAGCCTCAGGTTACTCATATATACTTTAGATTGATTTAAAACTTCATTTTTAATTTAAAA
GGATCTAGGTGAAGATCCTTTTTGATAATCTCATGACCAAAATCCCTTAACGTGAGTTTTCGTTCCACTG
AGCGTCAGACCCCGTAGAAAAGATCAAAGGATCTTCTTGAGATCCTTTTTTTCTGCGCGTAATCTGCTGC
TTGCAAACAAAAAAACCACCGCTACCAGCGGTGGTTTGTTTGCCGGATCAAGAGCTACCAACTCTTTTTC
CGAAGGTAACTGGCTTCAGCAGAGCGCAGATACCAAATACTGTTCTTCTAGTGTAGCCGTAGTTAGGCCA
CCACTTCAAGAACTCTGTAGCACCGCCTACATACCTCGCTCTGCTAATCCTGTTACCAGTGGCTGCTGCC
AGTGGCGATAAGTCGTGTCTTACCGGGTTGGACTCAAGACGATAGTTACCGGATAAGGCGCAGCGGTCGG
GCTGAACGGGGGGTTCGTGCACACAGCCCAGCTTGGAGCGAACGACCTACACCGAACTGAGATACCTACA
GCGTGAGCTATGAGAAAGCGCCACGCTTCCCGAAGGGAGAAAGGCGGACAGGTATCCGGTAAGCGGCAGG
GTCGGAACAGGAGAGCGCACGAGGGAGCTTCCAGGGGGAAACGCCTGGTATCTTTATAGTCCTGTCGGGT
TTCGCCACCTCTGACTTGAGCGTCGATTTTTGTGATGCTCGTCAGGGGGGCGGAGCCTATGGAAAAACGC
CAGCAACGCGGCCTTTTTACGGTTCCTGGCCTTTTGCTGGCCTTTTGCTCACATGTTCTTTCCTGCGTTA
TCCCCTGATTCTGTGGATAACCGTATTACCGCCATGCATTAGTTATTAATAGTAATCAATTACGGGGTCA
TTAGTTCATAGCCCATATATGGAGTTCCG
