>Addgene plasmid #55341 | ECFP-ELP1-25 | depositor partial sequence | sequence record 85746 | insert sequence
CGTCAGATCCGCTAGCGCCGCCACCATGGCCATGAACATTTTCCGGCTGACTGGGGACCTGTCCCACCTG
GCGGCCATCGTCATCCTGCTGCTGAAGATCTGGAAGACGCGCTCCTGCGCCGGTATTTCTGGGAAAAGCC
AGCTTCTGTTTGCACTGGTCTTCACAACTCGTTACCTGGATCTTTTTACTTCATTTATTTCATTGTATAA
CACATCTATGAAGGTTATCTACCTTGCCTGCTCCTATGCCACAGTGTACCTGATCTACCTGAAATTTAAG
GCAACCTACGATGGAAATCATGATACCTTCCGAGTGGAGTTTCTGGTGGTCCCTGTGGGAGGCCTCTCAT
TTTTAGTTAATCACGATTTCTCTCCTCTTGAGATCCTCTGGACCTTCTCCATCTACCTGGAGTCCGTGGC
TATCCTTCCGCAGCTGTTTATGATCAGCAAGACTGGGGAGGCCGAGACCATCACCACCCACTACCTGTTC
TTCCTGGGCCTCTATCGTGCTTTGTATCTTGTCAACTGGATCTGGCGCTTCTACTTTGAGGGCTTCTTTG
ACCTCATTGCTGTGGTGGCCGGCGTAGTCCAGACCATCCTATACTGTGACTTCTTCTACTTGTACATTAC
AAAAGTACTCAAGGGAAAGAAGCTCAGTTTGCCAGCAGGCGGTGGGGGGGAGCTCAAGCTTCGAATTCTG
CAGTCGACGGTACCGCGGGCCCGGGATCCACCGGTCGCCACCATGGTGAGCAAGGGCGAGGAGCTGTTCA
CCGGGGTGGTGCCCATCCTGGTCGAGCTGGACGGCGACGTAAACGGCCACAGGTTCAGCGTGTCCGGCGA
GGGCGAGGGCGATGCCACCTACGGCAAGCTGACCCTGAAGTTCATCTGCACCACCGGCAAGCTGCCCGTG
CCCTGGCCCACCCTCGTGACCACCCTGACCTGGGGCGTGCAGTGCTTCAGCCGCTACCCCGACCACATGA
AGCAGCACGACTTCTTCAAGTCCGCCATGCCCGAAGGCTACGTCCAGGAGCGTACCATCTTCTTCAAGGA
CGACGGCAACTACAAGACCCGCGCCGAGGTGAAGTTCGAGGGCGACACCCTGGTGAACCGCATCGAGCTG
AAGGGCATCGACTTCAAGGAGGACGGCAACATCCTGGGGCACAAGCTGGAGTACAACTACATCAGCCACA
ACGTCTATATCACCGCCGACAAGCAGAAGAACGGCATCAAGGCCCACTTCAAGATCCGCCACAACATCGA
GGACGGCAGCGTGCAGCTCGCCGACCACTACCAGCAGAACACCCCCATCGGCGACGGCCCCGTGCTGCTG
CCCGACAACCACTACCTGAGCACCCAGTCCGCCCTGAGCAAAGACCCCAACGAGAAGCGCGATCACATGG
TCCTGCTGGAGTTCGTGACCGCCGCCGGGATCACTCTCGGCATGGACGAGCTGTACAAGTAAAGCGGCCG
CGACTCTAGATCATAATCAGCCATACCACATT
